>Addgene plasmid #103698 | LSB-hsa-miR-643 | depositor full sequence | sequence record 196444 | Full Sequence
AATTGAGGGGATAACGCAGGAAAGAACATGTGAGCAAAAGGCCAGCAAAAGGCCAGGAACCGTAAAAAGG
CCGCGTTGCTGGCGTTTTTCCATAGGCTCCGCCCCCCTGACGAGCATCACAAAAATCGACGCTCAAGTCA
GAGGTGGCGAAACCCGACAGGACTATAAAGATACCAGGCGTTTCCCCCTGGAAGCTCCCTCGTGCGCTCT
CCTGTTCCGACCCTGCCGCTTACCGGATACCTGTCCGCCTTTCTCCCTTCGGGAAGCGTGGCGCTTTCTC
ATAGCTCACGCTGTAGGTATCTCAGTTCGGTGTAGGTCGTTCGCTCCAAGCTGGGCTGTGTGCACGAACC
CCCCGTTCAGCCCGACCGCTGCGCCTTATCCGGTAACTATCGTCTTGAGTCCAACCCGGTAAGACACGAC
TTATCGCCACTGGCAGCAGCCACTGGTAACAGGATTAGCAGAGCGAGGTATGTAGGCGGTGCTACAGAGT
TCTTGAAGTGGTGGCCTAACTACGGCTACACTAGAAGAACAGTATTTGGTATCTGCGCTCTGCTGAAGCC
AGTTACCTTCGGAAAAAGAGTTGGTAGCTCTTGATCCGGCAAACAAACCACCGCTGGTAGCGGTGGTTTT
TTTGTTTGCAAGCAGCAGATTACGCGCAGAAAAAAAGGATCTCAAGAAGATCCTTTGATCTTTTCTACGG
GGTCTGACGCTCAGTGGAACGAAAACTCACGTTAAGGGATTTTGGTCATGAGATTATCAAAAAGGATCTT
CACCTAGATCCTTTTAAATTAAAAATGAAGTTTTAAATCAATCTAAAGTATATATGAGTAAACTTGGTCT
GACAGTTACCAATGCTTAATCAGTGAGGCACCTATCTCAGCGATCTGTCTATTTCGTTCATCCATAGTTG
CCTGACTCCCCGTCGTGTAGATAACTACGATACGGGAGGGCTTACCATCTGGCCCCAGTGCTGCAATGAT
ACCGCGAGAACCACGCTCACCGGCTCCAGATTTATCAGCAATAAACCAGCCAGCCGGAAGGGCCGAGCGC
AGAAGTGGTCCTGCAACTTTATCCGCCTCCATCCAGTCTATTAATTGTTGCCGGGAAGCTAGAGTAAGTA
GTTCGCCAGTTAATAGTTTGCGCAACGTTGTTGCCATTGCTACAGGCATCGTGGTGTCACGCTCGTCGTT
TGGTATGGCTTCATTCAGCTCCGGTTCCCAACGATCAAGGCGAGTTACATGATCCCCCATGTTGTGCAAA
AAAGCGGTTAGCTCCTTCGGTCCTCCGATCGTTGTCAGAAGTAAGTTGGCCGCAGTGTTATCACTCATGG
TTATGGCAGCACTGCATAATTCTCTTACTGTCATGCCATCCGTAAGATGCTTTTCTGTGACTGGTGAGTA
CTCAACCAAGTCATTCTGAGAATAGTGTATGCGGCGACCGAGTTGCTCTTGCCCGGCGTCAATACGGGAT
AATACCGCGCCACATAGCAGAACTTTAAAAGTGCTCATCATTGGAAAACGTTCTTCGGGGCGAAAACTCT
CAAGGATCTTACCGCTGTTGAGATCCAGTTCGATGTAACCCACTCGTGCACCCAACTGATCTTCAGCATC
TTTTACTTTCACCAGCGTTTCTGGGTGAGCAAAAACAGGAAGGCAAAATGCCGCAAAAAAGGGAATAAGG
GCGACACGGAAATGTTGAATACTCATACTCTTCCTTTTTCAATATTATTGAAGCATTTATCAGGGTTATT
GTCTCATGAGCGGATACATATTTGAATGTAGCTCCGAATTTCTCGAGGGCTTGTCGACGACGGCGGTCTC
CGTCGTCAGGATCATGAATTCGACCCGCCTGCCACCATGACCGAGTACAAGCCCACGGTGCGCCTCGCCA
CCCGCGACGACGTCCCCCGGGCCGTACGCACCCTCGCCGCCGCGTTCGCCGACTACCCCGCCACGCGCCA
CACCGTCGACCCGGACCGCCACATCGAGCGGGTCACCGAGCTGCAAGAACTCTTCCTCACGCGCGTCGGG
CTCGACATCGGCAAGGTGTGGGTCGCGGACGACGGCGCCGCGGTGGCGGTCTGGACCACGCCGGAGAGCG
TCGAAGCGGGGGCGGTGTTCGCCGAGATCGGCCCGCGCATGGCCGAGTTGAGCGGTTCCCGGCTGGCCGC
GCAGCAACAGATGGAAGGCCTCCTGGCGCCGCACCGGCCCAAGGAGCCCGCGTGGTTCCTGGCCACCGTC
GGCGTCTCGCCCGACCACCAGGGCAAGGGTCTGGGCAGCGCCGTCGTGCTCCCCGGAGTGGAGGCGGCCG
AGCGCGCCGGGGTGCCCGCCTTCCTGGAGACATCCGCGCCCCGCAACCTCCCCTTCTACGAGCGGCTCGG
CTTCACCGTCACCGCCGACGTCGAGGTGCCCGAAGGACCGCGCACCTGGTGCATGACCCGCAAGCCCGGT
GCCTGATACGCGTGAATTCACTCCTCAGGTGCAGGCTGCCTATCAGAAGGTGGTGGCTGGTGTGGCCAAT
GCCCTGGCTCACAAATACCACTGAGATCTTTTTCCCTCTGCCAAAAATTATGGGGACATCATGAAGCCCC
TTGAGCATCTGACTTCTGGCTAATAAAGGAAATTTATTTTCATTGCAATAGTGTGTTGGAATTTTTTGTG
TCTCTCACTCGGAAGGACATATGGGAGGGCAAATCATTTAAAACATCAGAATGAGTATTTGGTTTAGAGT
TTGGCAACATATGCCCATATGCTGGCTGCCATGAACAAAGGTTGGCTATAAAGAGGTCATCAGTATATGA
AACAGCCCCCTGCTGTCCATTCCTTATTCCATAGAAAAGCCTTGACTTGAGGTTAGATTTTTTTTATATT
TTGTTTTGTGTTATTTTTTTCTTTAACATCCCTAAAATTTTCCTTACATGTTTTACTAGCCAGATTTTTC
CTCCTCTCCTGACTACTCCCAGTCATAGCTGTCCCTCTTCTCTTATGGAGATCCCTCGACCTGCAGCCCA
AGCTTGAATTCTCTAGAATTACCCTGTTATCCCTATGCTTGGTTTACCGAGCTCTTATTGGTTTTCAAAC
TTCATTGACTGTGCCCAACGCGCCTGGGAGCTCACGGGGACAGCCCCCCCCCAAAGCCCCCAGGGATGTA
ATTACGTCCCTCCCCCGCTAGGGGGCAGCAGCGAGCCGCCCGGGGCTCCGCTCCGGTCCGGCGCTCCCCC
CGCATCCCCGAGCCGGCAGCGTGCGGGGACAGCCCGGGCACGGGGAAGGTGGCACGGGATCGCTTTCCTC
TGAACGCTTCTCGCTGCTCTTTGAGCCTGCAGACACCTGGGGGGATACGGGGAAAAAGCTAGGCTGAAAG
ACCGGTTCTTAGAATGACACGCGCCTGGGAGCTCACGGGGACAGCCCCCCCCCAAAGCCCCCAGGGATGT
AATTACGTCCCTCCCCCGCTAGGGGGCAGCAGCGAGCCGCCCGGGGCTCCGCTCCGGTCCGGCGCTCCCC
CCGCATCCCCGAGCCGGCAGCGTGCGGGGACAGCCCGGGCACGGGGAAGGTGGCACGGGATCGCTTTCCT
CTGAACGCTTCTCGCTGCTCTTTGAGCCTGCAGACACCTGGGGGGATACGGGGAAAAAGCTAACTTCTGA
GACGACAACTTTGTATAGAAAAGTTGGCTCCGAATTCGCCCTTGACAGCAGAGATCCAGTTTGGTTAATT
AATTGGCTCCGGTGCCCGTCAGTGGGCAGAGCGCACATCGCCCACAGTCCCCGAGAAGTTGTGGGGAGGG
GTCGGCAATTGAACCGGTGCCTAGAGAAGGTGGCGCGGGGTAAACTGGGAAAGTGATGTCGTGTACTGGC
TCCGCCTTTTTCCCGAGGGTGGGGGAGAACCGTATATAAGTGCAGTAGTCGCCGTGAACGTTCTTTTTCG
CAACGGGTTTGCCGCCAGAACACAGGTAAGTGCCGTGTGTGGTTCCCGCGGGCCTGGCCTCTTTACGGGT
TATGGCCCTTGCGTGCCTTGAATTACTTCCACCTGGCTGCAGTACGTGATTCTTGATCCCGAGCTTCGGG
TTGGAAGTGGGTGGGAGAGTTCGAGGCCTTGCGCTTAAGGAGCCCCTTCGCCTCGTGCTTGAGTTGAGGC
CTGGCCTGGGCGCTGGGGCCGCCGCGTGCGAATCTGGTGGCACCTTCGCGCCTGTCTCGCTGCTTTCGAT
AAGTCTCTAGCCATTTAAAATTTTTGATGACCTGCTGCGACGCTTTTTTTCTGGCAAGATAGTCTTGTAA
ATGCGGGCCAAGATCTGCACACTGGTATTTCGGTTTTTGGGGCCGCGGGCGGCGACGGGGCCCGTGCGTC
CCAGCGCACATGTTCGGCGAGGCGGGGCCTGCGAGCGCGGCCACCGAGAATCGGACGGGGGTAGTCTCAA
GCTGGCCGGCCTGCTCTGGTGCCTGGCCTCGCGCCGCCGTGTATCGCCCCGCCCTGGGCGGCAAGGCTGG
CCCGGTCGGCACCAGTTGCGTGAGCGGAAAGATGGCCGCTTCCCGGCCCTGCTGCAGGGAGCTCAAAATG
GAGGACGCGGCGCTCGGGAGAGCGGGCGGGTGAGTCACCCACACAAAGGAAAAGGGCCTTTCCGTCCTCA
GCCGTCGCTTCATGTGACTCCACGGAGTACCGGGCGCCGTCCAGGCACCTCGATTAGTTCTCGAGCTTTT
GGAGTACGTCGTCTTTAGGTTGGGGGGAGGGGTTTTATGCGATGGAGTTTCCCCACACTGAGTGGGTGGA
GACTGAAGTTAGGCCAGCTTGGCACTTGATGTAATTCTCCTTGGAATTTGCCCTTTTTGAGTTTGGATCT
TGGTTCATTCTCAAGCCTCAGACAGTGGTTCAAAGTTTTTTTCTTCCATTTCAGGTGTCGTGAGAAGGGC
GAATTCGACCCAAGTTTGTACAAAAAAGCAGGCTGGATCCAGGTGCCACCATGGTGAGCGAGCTGATTAA
GGAGAACATGCACATGAAGCTGTACATGGAGGGCACCGTGAACAACCACCACTTCAAGTGCACATCCGAG
GGCGAAGGCAAGCCCTACGAGGGCACCCAGACCATGAGAATCAAGGCGGTCGAGGGCGGCCCTCTCCCCT
TCGCCTTCGACATCCTGGCTACCAGCTTCATGTACGGCAGCAAAACCTTCATCAACCACACCCAGGGCAT
CCCCGACTTCTTTAAGCAGTCCTTCCCCGAGGGCTTCACATGGGAGAGAGTCACCACATACGAAGATGGG
GGCGTGCTGACCGCTACCCAGGACACCAGCCTCCAGGACGGCTGCCTCATCTACAACGTCAAGATCAGAG
GGGTGAACTTCCCATCCAACGGCCCTGTGATGCAGAAGAAAACACTCGGCTGGGAGGCCTCCACCGAGAC
ACTGTACCCCGCTGACGGCGGCCTGGAAGGCAGAGCCGACATGGCCCTGAAGCTCGTGGGCGGGGGCCAC
CTGATCTGCAACCTTAAGACCACATACAGATCCAAGAAACCCGCTAAGAACCTCAAGATGCCCGGCGTCT
ACTATGTGGACAGGAGACTGGAAAGAATCAAGGAGGCCGACAAAGAGACATACGTCGAGCAGCACGAGGT
GGCTGTGGCCAGATACTGCGACCTCCCTAGCAAACTGGGGCACAAACTTAATTGAGAATTCTACCACCCA
GCTTTCTTGTACAAAGTGGTACGTCTCAAGACCAGAGGTCTCTGCTTCAGCCTAGCTACCTGAGCTAGCA
TACAAGTCTACCTGAGCTAGCATACAAGTCTACCTGAGCTAGCATACAAGTCTACCTGAGCTAGCATACA
AGTCAACCAGAAGAGACCTGTGCTTCACTCCTCAGGTGCAGGCTGCCTATCAGAAGGTGGTGGCTGGTGT
GGCCAATGCCCTGGCTCACAAATACCACTGAGATCTTTTTCCCTCTGCCAAAAATTATGGGGACATCATG
AAGCCCCTTGAGCATCTGACTTCTGGCTAATAAAGGAAATTTATTTTCATTGCAATAGTGTGTTGGAATT
TTTTGTGTCTCTCACTCGGAAGGACATATGGGAGGGCAAATCATTTAAAACATCAGAATGAGTATTTGGT
TTAGAGTTTGGCAACATATGCCCATATGCTGGCTGCCATGAACAAAGGTTGGCTATAAAGAGGTCATCAG
TATATGAAACAGCCCCCTGCTGTCCATTCCTTATTCCATAGAAAAGCCTTGACTTGAGGTTAGATTTTTT
TTATATTTTGTTTTGTGTTATTTTTTTCTTTAACATCCCTAAAATTTTCCTTACATGTTTTACTAGCCAG
ATTTTTCCTCCTCTCCTGACTACTCCCAGTCATAGCTGTCCCTCTTCTCTTATGGAGATCCCGAGCGGTG
CGTTTTTATGCTTGTAGTATTGTATAATGTTTTTAAGATCCAAGCTTCTGACCTCTTCTCTTCCTCCCAC
AGGGCCTCGAGACAATTGCATCGATGGTACCAGTGAAAGTCTGCAATGAATTCGAGTTGGCGCGCCTGTC
ATTCTAAATCTCTCTTTCAGCCTAAAGCTTTTTCCCCGTATCCCCCCAGGTGTCTGCAGGCTCAAAGAGC
AGCGAGAAGCGTTCAGAGGAAAGCGATCCCGTGCCACCTTCCCCGTGCCCGGGCTGTCCCCGCACGCTGC
CGGCTCGGGGATGCGGGGGGAGCGCCGGACCGGAGCGGAGCCCCGGGCGGCTCGCTGCTGCCCCCTAGCG
GGGGAGGGACGTAATTACATCCCTGGGGGCTTTGGGAGGGGGCTGTCCCCGTGAGCTCCCAGGCGCGCCT
GTCATTCTAAATCTCTCTTTCAGCCTAAAGCTTTTTCCCCGTATCCCCCCAGGTGTCTGCAGGCTCAAAG
AGCAGCGAGAAGCGTTCAGAGGAAAGCGATCCCGTGCCACCTTCCCCGTGCCCGGGCTGTCCCCGCACGC
TGCCGGCTCGGGGATGCGGGGGGAGCGCCGGACCGGAGCGGAGCCCCGGGCGGCTCGCTGCTGCCCCCTA
GCGGGGGAGGGACGTAATTACATCCCTGGGGGCTTTGGGGGGGGGCTGTCCCCGTGAGCTCCCAGGCGCG
CCAACTCGGTACCGTATCGATGTCGACGTTAACGCTAGTGATATCAACTTTGTATAGAAAAGTTGGCTCC
GAATTCGCCCTTGACAGCAGAGATCCAGTTTGGTTAATTAATTGGCTCCGGTGCCCGTCAGTGGGCAGAG
CGCACATCGCCCACAGTCCCCGAGAAGTTGTGGGGAGGGGTCGGCAATTGAACCGGTGCCTAGAGAAGGT
GGCGCGGGGTAAACTGGGAAAGTGATGTCGTGTACTGGCTCCGCCTTTTTCCCGAGGGTGGGGGAGAACC
GTATATAAGTGCAGTAGTCGCCGTGAACGTTCTTTTTCGCAACGGGTTTGCCGCCAGAACACAGGTAAGT
GCCGTGTGTGGTTCCCGCGGGCCTGGCCTCTTTACGGGTTATGGCCCTTGCGTGCCTTGAATTACTTCCA
CCTGGCTGCAGTACGTGATTCTTGATCCCGAGCTTCGGGTTGGAAGTGGGTGGGAGAGTTCGAGGCCTTG
CGCTTAAGGAGCCCCTTCGCCTCGTGCTTGAGTTGAGGCCTGGCCTGGGCGCTGGGGCCGCCGCGTGCGA
ATCTGGTGGCACCTTCGCGCCTGTCTCGCTGCTTTCGATAAGTCTCTAGCCATTTAAAATTTTTGATGAC
CTGCTGCGACGCTTTTTTTCTGGCAAGATAGTCTTGTAAATGCGGGCCAAGATCTGCACACTGGTATTTC
GGTTTTTGGGGCCGCGGGCGGCGACGGGGCCCGTGCGTCCCAGCGCACATGTTCGGCGAGGCGGGGCCTG
CGAGCGCGGCCACCGAGAATCGGACGGGGGTAGTCTCAAGCTGGCCGGCCTGCTCTGGTGCCTGGCCTCG
CGCCGCCGTGTATCGCCCCGCCCTGGGCGGCAAGGCTGGCCCGGTCGGCACCAGTTGCGTGAGCGGAAAG
ATGGCCGCTTCCCGGCCCTGCTGCAGGGAGCTCAAAATGGAGGACGCGGCGCTCGGGAGAGCGGGCGGGT
GAGTCACCCACACAAAGGAAAAGGGCCTTTCCGTCCTCAGCCGTCGCTTCATGTGACTCCACGGAGTACC
GGGCGCCGTCCAGGCACCTCGATTAGTTCTCGAGCTTTTGGAGTACGTCGTCTTTAGGTTGGGGGGAGGG
GTTTTATGCGATGGAGTTTCCCCACACTGAGTGGGTGGAGACTGAAGTTAGGCCAGCTTGGCACTTGATG
TAATTCTCCTTGGAATTTGCCCTTTTTGAGTTTGGATCTTGGTTCATTCTCAAGCCTCAGACAGTGGTTC
AAAGTTTTTTTCTTCCATTTCAGGTGTCGTGAGAAGGGCGAATTCGACCCAAGTTTGTACAAAAAAGCAG
GCTCGCCACCATGGTGAGCAAGGGCGAGGAGCTGTTCACCGGGGTGGTGCCCATCCTGGTCGAGCTGGAC
GGCGACGTAAACGGCCACAAGTTCAGCGTGAGGGGCGAGGGCGAGGGCGATGCCACCAACGGCAAGCTGA
CCCTGAAGTTCATCTGCACCACCGGCAAGCTGCCCGTGCCCTGGCCCACCCTCGTGACCACCCTGAGCCA
CGGCGTGCAGTGCTTCGCCCGCTACCCCGACCACATGAAGCAGCACGACTTCTTCAAGTCCGCCATGCCC
GAAGGCTACGTCCAGGAGCGCACCATCTTCTTCAAGGACGACGGCACCTACAAGACCCGCGCCGAGGTGA
AGTTCGAGGGCGACACCCTAGTGAACCGCATCGAGCTGAAGGGCGTCGACTTCAAGGAGGACGGCAACAT
CCTGGGGCACAAGCTGGAGTACAACTTCAACAGCCACAACATCTATATCATGGCCGTCAAGCAGAAGAAC
GGCATCAAGGTGAACTTCAAGATCCGCCACAACGTGGAGGACGGCAGCGTGCAGCTCGCCGACCACTACC
AGCAGAACACCCCCATCGGCGACGGCCCCGTGCTGCTGCCCGACAGCCACTACCTGAGCACCCAGTCCGT
GCTGAGCAAAGACCCCAACGAGAAGCGCGATCACATGGTCCTGCTGGAGTTCCGCACCGCCGCCGGGATC
ACTCTCGGCATGGACGAGCTGTACAAGTAATACCACCCAGCTTTCTTGTACAAAGTGGTACGCGTGAATT
CACTCCTCAGGTGCAGGCTGCCTATCAGAAGGTGGTGGCTGGTGTGGCCAATGCCCTGGCTCACAAATAC
CACTGAGATCTTTTTCCCTCTGCCAAAAATTATGGGGACATCATGAAGCCCCTTGAGCATCTGACTTCTG
GCTAATAAAGGAAATTTATTTTCATTGCAATAGTGTGTTGGAATTTTTTGTGTCTCTCACTCGGAAGGAC
ATATGGGAGGGCAAATCATTTAAAACATCAGAATGAGTATTTGGTTTAGAGTTTGGCAACATATGCCCAT
ATGCTGGCTGCCATGAACAAAGGTTGGCTATAAAGAGGTCATCAGTATATGAAACAGCCCCCTGCTGTCC
ATTCCTTATTCCATAGAAAAGCCTTGACTTGAGGTTAGATTTTTTTTATATTTTGTTTTGTGTTATTTTT
TTCTTTAACATCCCTAAAATTTTCCTTACATGTTTTACTAGCCAGATTTTTCCTCCTCTCCTGACTACTC
CCAGTCATAGCTGTCCCTCTTCTCTTATGGAGATCCCTCGACCTGCAGCCCAAGCTTGGCGTAATCATGG
TCATAGCTGTTTCCTGTGTGAAATTGTTATCCGCTCACAATTCCACACAACATACGAGCCGGAAGCATAA
AGTGTAAAGCCTGGGGTGCCTAATGAGTGAGCTAACTCACATTAATTGCGTTGCGCTCACTGCCCGCTTT
CCAGTCGGGAAACCTGTCGTGCCAGCGGATCGACAGTACTAAGCTTGGTCTAATACCCAATCTCTCGTCT
TATCCAGATGTTTTATACGCCTCTGGCCCGTGTCTCAAAATCTCTGATGTTACATTGCACAAGATAAAAT
AATATCATCATGAACAATAAAACTGTCTGCTTACATAAACAGTAATACAAGGGGTGTTATGAGCCATATT
CAACGGGAAACGTCGAGGCCGCGATTAAATTCCAACATGGATGCTGATTTATATGGGTATAAATGGGCTC
GCGATAATGTCGGGCAATCAGGTGCGACAATCTATCGCTTGTATGGGAAGCCCGATGCGCCAGAGTTGTT
TCTGAAACATGGCAAAGGTAGCGTTGCCAATGATGTTACAGATGAGATGGTCAGACTAAACTGGCTGACG
GAATTTATGCCTCTTCCGACCATCAAGCATTTTATCCGTACTCCTGATGATGCATGGTTACTCACCACTG
CGATCCCCGGAAAAACAGCATTCCAGGTATTAGAAGAATATCCTGATTCAGGTGAAAATATTGTTGATGC
GCTGGCAGTGTTCCTGCGCCGGTTGCATTCGATTCCTGTTTGTAATTGTCCTTTTAACAGCGATCGCGTA
TTTCGTCTCGCTCAGGCGCAATCACGAATGAATAACGGTTTGGTTGATGCGAGTGATTTTGATGACGAGC
GTAATGGCTGGCCTGTTGAACAAGTCTGGAAAGAAATGCATAAACTTTTGCCATTCTCACCGGATTCAGT
CGTCACTCATGGTGATTTCTCACTTGATAACCTTATTTTTGACGAGGGGAAATTAATAGGTTGTATTGAT
GTTGGACGAGTCGGAATCGCAGACCGATACCAGGATCTTGCCATCCTATGGAACTGCCTCGGTGAGTTTT
CTCCTTCATTACAGAAACGGCTTTTTCAAAAATATGGTATTGATAATCCTGATATGAATAAATTGCAGTT
TCATTTGATGCTCGATGAGTTTTTCTAATCAGAATTGGTTAATTGGTTGTAACACTGGCAGAGCATTACG
CTGACTTGACGGGACGGCGCAAGCTCATGACCAAAATCCCTTAACGTGAGTTACGCGTCGTTCCACTGAG
CGTCAGAGGTATCACTAGTATTACAGAGGTAAGTTATAACAGTCGCCTAACCC
Features (pLannotate 1.2.2; 28 found; start..end, strand, type, name):
     87..675     -  rep_origin     ori: high-copy-number ColE1/pMB1/pBR322/pUC origin of replication
    846..1706    -  CDS            AmpR: β-lactamase; bla; confers resistance to ampicillin, carbenicillin, and related antibiotics
   1707..1778    -  promoter       AmpR promoter: bla
   1857..2456    +  CDS            PuroR: puromycin N-acetyltransferase; pac from Streptomyces alboniger; confers resistance to puromycin
   2461..2541    +  CDS            HBB (fragment): HBB_PONPY - Experimental evidence at transcript level: Swiss-Prot protein existence level 2. Involved in oxygen transport from the lung to the various peripheral tissues. From Pongo pygmaeus (Bornean orangutan).
   2612..2667    +  polyA_signal   β-globin poly(A) signal: rabbit β-globin polyadenylation signal (Gil and Proudfoot, 1987)
   3646..3666    +  protein_bind   attB4: mutant version of attB; core recombination site for the Gateway® BP reaction BP Clonase™
   3734..3945    +  promoter       EF-1α core promoter: core promoter for human elongation factor EF-1α
   3946..4884    +  intron         EF-1α intron A: intron upstream of the start codon of human EF-1α
   4911..4931    +  protein_bind   attB1: mutant version of attB; core recombination site for the Gateway® BP reaction BP Clonase™
   4951..5646    +  CDS            mKate2: mKate2 is a basic (constitutively fluorescent) red fluorescent protein published in 2009, derived from Entacmaea quadricolor. It is reported to be a rapidly-maturing monomer with moderate acid sensitivity.
   5666..5690    -  protein_bind   attB2: mutant version of attB; recombination site for the Gateway® BP reaction BP Clonase™
   5834..5908    +  CDS            HBB (fragment): HBB_PONPY - Experimental evidence at transcript level: Swiss-Prot protein existence level 2. Involved in oxygen transport from the lung to the various peripheral tissues. From Pongo pygmaeus (Bornean orangutan).
   5979..6034    +  polyA_signal   β-globin poly(A) signal: rabbit β-globin polyadenylation signal (Gil and Proudfoot, 1987)
   6418..6443    +  misc_feature   SA: splice acceptor site
   7115..7135    +  protein_bind   attB4: mutant version of attB; core recombination site for the Gateway® BP reaction BP Clonase™
   7203..7414    +  promoter       EF-1α core promoter: core promoter for human elongation factor EF-1α
   7415..8353    +  intron         EF-1α intron A: intron upstream of the start codon of human EF-1α
   8380..8400    +  protein_bind   attB1: mutant version of attB; core recombination site for the Gateway® BP reaction BP Clonase™
   8411..9127    +  CDS            EBFP2: EBFP2 is a basic (constitutively fluorescent) blue fluorescent protein published in 2007, derived from Aequorea victoria. It is reported to be a rapidly-maturing monomer with moderate acid sensitivity.
   9135..9159    -  protein_bind   attB2: mutant version of attB; recombination site for the Gateway® BP reaction BP Clonase™
   9163..9243    +  CDS            HBB (fragment): HBB_PONPY - Experimental evidence at transcript level: Swiss-Prot protein existence level 2. Involved in oxygen transport from the lung to the various peripheral tissues. From Pongo pygmaeus (Bornean orangutan).
   9314..9369    +  polyA_signal   β-globin poly(A) signal: rabbit β-globin polyadenylation signal (Gil and Proudfoot, 1987)
   9752..9774    -  protein_bind   lac operator (fragment): The lac repressor binds to the lac operator to inhibit transcription in E. coli. This inhibition can be relieved by adding lactose or isopropyl-β-D-thiogalactopyranoside (IPTG). lac repressor encoded by lacI
   9778..9808    -  promoter       lac promoter: promoter for the E. coli lac operon
   9823..9844    -  protein_bind   CAP binding site: CAP binding activates transcription in the presence of cAMP. E. coli catabolite activator protein
   9857..9896    -  CDS            lacI (fragment): lac repressor; lacI; The lac repressor binds to the lac operator to inhibit transcription in E. coli. This inhibition can be relieved by adding lactose or isopropyl-β-D-thiogalactopyranoside (IPTG).
  10069..10878   +  CDS            KanR: aminoglycoside phosphotransferase; aph(3')-Ia; confers resistance to kanamycin in bacteria or G418 (Geneticin®) in eukaryotes
