[The description below was written by a language model from this plasmid's Addgene catalogue record and pLannotate feature annotations shown in this document.]
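Description:
LSB-hsa-miR-643 is a mammalian expression plasmid of about 11 kb, built on the Low Sensor Backbone (LSB) for synthetic biology work, that reports the activity of the human microRNA hsa-miR-643 by two-colour fluorescence. It replicates in E. coli from a high-copy ColE1/pUC-type origin. It carries both an ampicillin resistance gene (β-lactamase with its bla promoter) and a kanamycin resistance gene (aph(3')-Ia), and the record lists dual ampicillin and kanamycin selection. Remnants of a lac promoter/operator region are also annotated in the backbone.

The payload consists of two parallel transcription units of the same design. Each has a human EF-1α core promoter with its intron A, a fluorescent protein coding sequence flanked by Gateway attB1 and attB2 sites (with attB4 upstream of the promoter), and a rabbit β-globin 3' region with its polyadenylation signal. One unit expresses the red protein mKate2 and, according to the catalogue entry, carries the hsa-miR-643 target in its 3' UTR. The target itself is not annotated in the feature table, but it would lie in the unannotated stretch between attB2 and the β-globin element. The other unit expresses EBFP2 without a target and serves as an internal reference. Repression of mKate2 relative to EBFP2 therefore gives a normalised readout of miRNA activity in transfected cells.

A puromycin N-acetyltransferase gene with its own β-globin poly(A) allows puromycin selection, although no promoter for it is annotated. The depositor notes that the repeated poly(A) elements make the plasmid inherently unstable. The depositor also reports small insertions flanking the puromycin coding region in the physical plasmid, compared with the deposited sequence, and states that they do not impair selection.
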