Addgene plasmid #103698: LSB-hsa-miR-643
Purpose: Used to sense miRNA activity using fluorescence based tools. hsa-miR-643 target in 3' UTR of of mKate. miRNA activity can be measured by the repression of mKate2 relative to EBFP2 fluorescent proteins . Plasmid is inherently unstable; please see Depositor Comments
Depositing lab: Ron Weiss. Depositing organization: Massachusetts Institute of Technology. Publication: A mixed antagonistic/synergistic miRNA repression model enables accurate predictions of multi-input miRNA sensor activity. Gam JJ, Babb J, Weiss R. Nat Commun. 2018 Jun 22;9(1):2430. doi: 10.1038/s41467-018-04575-0. PubMed 29934631.
Backbone
  Vector backbone: Low Sensor Backbone (LSB)
  Vector type: Mammalian Expression, Synthetic Biology
Growth in bacteria
  Bacterial resistance: Ampicillin and Kanamycin, 100 & 50 μg/mL
  Growth temperature: 30°C
  Growth strain: NEB Stable
  Copy number: High Copy
Gene/Insert
  Gene/Insert name: hsa-miR-643 target
  Species: H. sapiens (human)
  Entrez Gene: MIR643 (a.k.a. MIRN643, hsa-mir-643, mir-643)
  Promoter: EF-1a
  Cloning method: Gibson Cloning
Terms and licenses: Academic/Nonprofit Terms; Industry Terms: Not Available to Industry
Depositor comments: Please note that this plasmid is inherently unstable due to a repeating poly A element. We recommend performing a diagnostic digest on multiple colonies upon receipt. The depositors would like to note the presence of several discrepancies between the depositor sequence and physical plasmid sequence. In particular, the sequences upstream and downstream of the puromycin coding region have 10 bp insertions which do not affect the ability to perform puromycin selection. The sequences for those regions within the physical plasmids are as follows: Upstream of Puro: GAATTCGACCGCCTGTCTCAAGGTGCCACC; Downstream of Puro: GCTTTGAGACTACGCGTGAATTCACTCCTC. Please contact if you are interested in this plasmid prior to placing an order.
How to cite: LSB-hsa-miR-643 was a gift from Ron Weiss (Addgene plasmid # 103698 ; http://n2t.net/addgene:103698 ; RRID:Addgene_103698)
