>Addgene plasmid #103698 | LSB-hsa-miR-643 | depositor partial sequence | sequence record 196445 | hsa-miR-643 target
CTACCTGAGCTAGCATACAAGT
